>Addgene plasmid #20034 | pSB819-PKR-woo | addgene partial sequence | sequence record 25761 | 20034 with M13R
AAAAGCTGGAGCTCCACCGCGGTGGCGGCCGCCTAACACGTGTTTCGTTCCTTTTTCTCTTGGTTTTTTT
TCCATATAGTCAAGGTGCTTAGTATTTCAGATGTGTTAGGGCGGTCCTCAGGTTTCTTTGAGAGTAATTT
CCGTAGAAGAGTTTTTTCTCGTTTATCAAACATATCTGAGATGATGCCATCCCGTAGGTCTCTGAAAAAC
TTTGATGTTTCCAAAGCAGTGTCACATACATGAAGAAGTTCGGCAAAAATTAGCCCCAAAGCGTAGAGGT
CTACTTCCTTTCCATATTCTTGTGAAGAAATCTGTTCTGGGCTCATGTATCGCAGAGTTCCTGTATTCCT
TGTTCGCTTTTCATCATTTTTCAGGGATGTTACAAGTCCAAAGTCTCCAATCTTTATTTGTTTTGTATCT
ACTAAGAATATATTACTTGGCTTAAGATCTCTATGAATTAAATTTTTTGAATGTATATAATCTACCCCTG
TTGTTATTTGTTCAAAGAATTCCAAAGACAAAGCTTTGTCTAGTTTCTTGCCTCTTCTGTCTTCAATCCA
TTGCTCCAATGTCCCTTTATCACAGAATTCCATTTGGATGAAAAGGCACTTAGTCGTTGATCTTGAATTA
TTTTTGCTGTTCTCAGGATCATAATCACTGCTCTCAGGATCATAATCATCACTCTCANGATCATAATCAA
ATCCATCCCAACAGCCATTGTAGTGAACAATATTTACATGATCNAGTTCTGCCNANGCTTTTACTTCACG
CTC
