[The description below was written by a language model from this plasmid's Addgene catalogue record.]
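Description:
pSB819-PKR-woo is a yeast expression plasmid built on the pSB819 backbone (about 6.4 kb without insert) that carries the coding sequence for protein kinase R (PKR, also known as EIF2AK2) from the common woolly monkey, Lagothrix lagotricha. The roughly 1.66 kb insert was placed between XhoI and NotI sites, both of which remain intact, so the open reading frame can be excised or swapped for another sequence. In yeast the plasmid is selected through the URA3 auxotrophic marker, which restores uracil prototrophy in ura3 mutant strains. In E. coli it is propagated as a high-copy plasmid under ampicillin selection. The record does not state which promoter drives PKR expression, whether the plasmid integrates or replicates episomally in yeast, or whether the protein carries any epitope tag, and no feature table is available to resolve these points.

PKR is an interferon-induced, double-stranded-RNA-activated kinase that phosphorylates the translation initiation factor eIF2α and thereby shuts down protein synthesis in infected cells. Many viruses counter it, some with proteins that mimic its substrate. The associated publication concerns how PKR has evolved to escape this kind of viral mimicry, and the name and species annotation suggest that this construct is one of a set of primate PKR orthologues made for comparison. Expressing a given species' PKR in yeast is a common way to assess kinase activity, because active PKR acts on the yeast translation machinery. The catalogue entry itself does not describe the specific assay design.
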