Addgene plasmid #20034: pSB819-PKR-woo
Depositing lab: Harmit Malik. Depositing organization: Fred Hutchinson Cancer Center. Publication: Protein kinase R reveals an evolutionary model for defeating viral mimicry. Elde NC, Child SJ, Geballe AP, Malik HS. Nature. 2009 Jan 22;457(7228):485-9. doi: 10.1038/nature07529. Epub 2008 Nov 30. PubMed 19043403.
Backbone
  Vector backbone: PSB819
  Backbone size w/o insert (bp): 6400
  Vector type: Yeast Expression
  Selectable markers: URA3
Growth in bacteria
  Bacterial resistance: Ampicillin, 100 μg/mL
  Growth temperature: 37°C
  Growth strain: DH5alpha
  Copy number: High Copy
Gene/Insert
  Gene/Insert name: Protein kinase R (alt name: EIF2AK2)
  Species: L. lagotricha (common woolly monkey)
  Insert size (bp): 1659
  GenBank ID: EU733266
  Cloning method: Restriction Enzyme; 5′ cloning site XhoI (not destroyed); 3′ cloning site NotI (not destroyed)
  Sequencing primers: 5′ n/a; 3′ M13R
Terms and licenses: Academic/Nonprofit Terms; Industry Terms: Not Available to Industry
How to cite: pSB819-PKR-woo was a gift from Harmit Malik (Addgene plasmid # 20034 ; http://n2t.net/addgene:20034 ; RRID:Addgene_20034)
